Addgene plasmid #188732: pAAV-CAG-miniGFP1-P2A-FusionRed
Purpose: Express miniGFP1 and FusionRed in mammalian cells
Depositing lab: Kiryl Piatkevich. Depositing organization: Westlake University. Publication: Enhanced small green fluorescent proteins as a multisensing platform for biosensor development. Liang GT, Lai C, Yue Z, Zhang H, Li D, Chen Z, Lu X, Tao L, Subach FV, Piatkevich KD. Front Bioeng Biotechnol. 2022 Oct 17;10:1039317. doi: 10.3389/fbioe.2022.1039317. eCollection 2022. PubMed 36324888.
Backbone
  Vector backbone: pAAV
  Backbone size w/o insert (bp): 4717
  Total vector size (bp): 5845
  Vector type: Mammalian Expression, AAV
Growth in bacteria
  Bacterial resistance: Ampicillin, 100 μg/mL
  Growth temperature: 37°C
  Growth strain: NEB Stable
  Copy number: Unknown
Gene/Insert
  Gene/Insert name: miniGFP1
  Species: Synthetic
  Insert size (bp): 330
  Promoter: CAG
  Tag / fusion protein: FusionRed
  Cloning method: Restriction Enzyme; 5′ cloning site BamHI (not destroyed); 3′ cloning site EcoRI (not destroyed)
  Sequencing primers: 5′ GCAACGTGCTGGTTATTGTG; 3′ CATAGCGTAAAAGGAGCAACA
Terms and licenses: Academic/Nonprofit Terms; Industry Terms: Not Available to Industry
Depositor comments: Plasmid available for mammalian cell lines only.
How to cite: pAAV-CAG-miniGFP1-P2A-FusionRed was a gift from Kiryl Piatkevich (Addgene plasmid # 188732 ; http://n2t.net/addgene:188732 ; RRID:Addgene_188732)
