[The description below was written by a language model from this plasmid's Addgene catalogue record and pLannotate feature annotations shown in this document.]
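Description:
pAAV-CAG-miniGFP1-P2A-FusionRed is an AAV transfer plasmid and mammalian expression vector that co-expresses a small green fluorescent protein and a red reference protein from one transcript. It is built on a pAAV backbone, in which AAV2 inverted terminal repeats flank the expression cassette. The bacterial portion carries a high-copy ColE1/pUC-type origin, an f1 origin and the β-lactamase gene with its own promoter for ampicillin selection. The record lists a recombination-deficient growth strain, which is commonly chosen to keep ITRs intact.

Expression is driven by the CAG promoter, annotated as a CMV enhancer fragment, the chicken β-actin promoter and chimeric β-actin/β-globin intron sequence. The first open reading frame is miniGFP1, a synthetic insert. The automated annotation labels it iLov, a flavin-binding fluorescent protein, which suggests miniGFP1 belongs to that protein family. The short unannotated gap before FusionRed corresponds to the P2A peptide named in the plasmid title. P2A causes ribosomal skipping, so the two proteins are made separately in roughly equal amounts rather than as a fusion. FusionRed can therefore serve as an internal reference for expression level when green brightness is assessed. A WPRE downstream boosts transcript stability and expression, and an SV40 polyadenylation signal ends the cassette.

The stated purpose is expression of miniGFP1 and FusionRed in mammalian cells, and the depositor notes that the plasmid is for mammalian cell lines only. Two sequence records exist. The sequencing-derived one is about 150 nt shorter than the depositor's 5,845 nt sequence, and its ITR downstream of the cassette is annotated only as a short fragment. This may reflect an ITR deletion or the difficulty of sequencing through ITRs, so ITR integrity should be checked before any packaging use.
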