Features (pLannotate 1.2.2; 19 found; start..end, strand, type, name):
     29..277     +  enhancer       CMV enhancer (fragment): human cytomegalovirus immediate early enhancer
    279..556     +  promoter       chicken β-actin promoter: No description available
    557..692     +  intron         hybrid intron (fragment): hybrid between chicken β-actin (CBA) and minute virus of mice (MMV) introns (Gray et al., 2011)
    781..911     +  intron         chimeric intron (fragment): chimera between introns from chicken β-actin and rabbit β-globin
    909..971     +  CDS            HBB (fragment): HBB_LEPEU - Experimental evidence at protein level: Swiss-Prot protein existence level 1. Involved in oxygen transport from the lung to the various peripheral tissues. From Lepus europaeus (European hare).
    983..1348    +  CDS            iLov: iLov is a multistate cyan fluorescent protein published in 2008, derived from Broad host range vector vector pCVD060. It requires the cofactor flavin for fluorescence.
   1406..2101    +  CDS            FusionRed: FusionRed is a basic (constitutively fluorescent) red fluorescent protein published in 2012, derived from Entacmaea quadricolor. It has low acid sensitivity.
   2105..2129    +  misc_feature   MCS (fragment): pBluescript multiple cloning site
   2129..2717    +  misc_feature   WPRE: woodchuck hepatitis virus posttranscriptional regulatory element
   2760..2881    -  polyA_signal   SV40 poly(A) signal: SV40 polyadenylation signal
   2904..2972    -  CDS            large T antigen (fragment): large T antigen from SV40 (simian virus 40)
   3043..3176    +  repeat_region  AAV2 ITR: inverted terminal repeat of adeno-associated virus serotype 2 inverted
   3170..3226    -  CDS            lacI (fragment): lac repressor; lacI; The lac repressor binds to the lac operator to inhibit transcription in E. coli. This inhibition can be relieved by adding lactose or isopropyl-β-D-thiogalactopyranoside (IPTG).
   3409..3997    -  rep_origin     ori: high-copy-number ColE1/pMB1/pBR322/pUC origin of replication
   4168..5028    -  CDS            AmpR: β-lactamase; bla; confers resistance to ampicillin, carbenicillin, and related antibiotics
   5029..5133    -  promoter       AmpR promoter: bla
   5186..5614    -  rep_origin     f1 ori (sequence partly withheld): f1 bacteriophage origin of replication; arrow indicates direction of (+) strand synthesis
   5619..5688    -  CDS            lacZα (fragment): LacZα fragment of β-galactosidase; lacZ fragment
   5683..5815    -  repeat_region  AAV2 ITR (fragment): inverted terminal repeat of adeno-associated virus serotype 2 inverted
>Addgene plasmid #188732 | pAAV-CAG-miniGFP1-P2A-FusionRed | depositor full sequence | sequence record 366278 | pAAV-CAG-miniGFP1-P2A-FusionRed sequence 5845 bps
TCTACGTAGCCATGCTCTAGGAAGAGTACCATTGACGTCAATAATGACGTATGTTCCCATAGTAACGCCA
ATAGGGACTTTCCATTGACGTCAATGGGTGGAGTATTTACGGTAAACTGCCCACTTGGCAGTACATCAAG
TGTATCATATGCCAAGTACGCCCCCTATTGACGTCAATGACGGTAAATGGCCCGCCTGGCATTATGCCCA
GTACATGACCTTATGGGACTTTCCTACTTGGCAGTACATCTACGTATTAGTCATCGCTATTACCATGGTC
GAGGTGAGCCCCACGTTCTGCTTCACTCTCCCCATCTCCCCCCCCTCCCCACCCCCAATTTTGTATTTAT
TTATTTTTTAATTATTTTGTGCAGCGATGGGGGCGGGGGGGGGGGGGGGGCGCGCGCCAGGCGGGGCGGG
GCGGGGCGAGGGGCGGGGCGGGGCGAGGCGGAGAGGTGCGGCGGCAGCCAATCAGAGCGGCGCGCTCCGA
AAGTTTCCTTTTATGGCGAGGCGGCGGCGGCGGCGGCCCTATAAAAAGCGAAGCGCGCGGCGGGCGGGAG
TCGCTGCGCGCTGCCTTCGCCCCGTGCCCCGCTCCGCCGCCGCCTCGCGCCGCCCGCCCCGGCTCTGACT
GACCGCGTTACTCCCACAGGTGAGCGGGCGGGACGGCCCTTCTCCTCCGGGCTGTAATTAGCGCTTGGTT
TAATGACGGCTTGTTTCTTTTCTGTGGCTGCGTGAAAGCCTTGAGGGGCTCCGGGAGGGCCCTTTGTGCG
GGGGGAGCGGCTCGGGGCTGTCCGCGGGGGGACGGCTGCCTTCGGGGGGGACGGGGCAGGGCGGGGTTCG
GCTTCTGGCGTGTGACCGGCGGCTCTAGAGCCTCTGCTAACCATGTTCATGCCTTCTTCTTTTTCCTACA
GCTCCTGGGCAACGTGCTGGTTATTGTGCTGTCTCATCATTTTGGCAAAGAATTGGATCCGGTACCGCCA
CCATGGAGAAGTCTTTTGTGATTACAGACCCATGGCTGCCCGACTACCCTATTATTTCCGCTAGTGACGG
ATTCCTGGAGCTGACCGAGTATTCTCGGGAGGAAATCATGGGAAGGAACGCACGCTTCCTGCAGGGACCC
GAGACTGACCAGGCCACCGTGCAGAAGATCCGGGACGCTATTCGAGATCGGAGACCTACCACAGTCCAGC
TGATCAACTACACAAAGAGCGGCAAGAAGTTCTGGAATCTGTTGCACCTGCAGCCTGTGTTTGACGGAAA
AGGCGGGCTGCAATATTTTATTGGAGTGCAGCTGGTCGGCTCCGATCATGTCCGACCGGTTCACGTGGGA
AGTGGGGCTACAAACTTCTCACTGCTGAAACAGGCCGGGGATGTGGAGGAAAACCCAGGACCACACGTGA
CTAGTATGGTGAGCGAGCTGATTAAGGAGAACATGCCCATGAAGCTGTACATGGAGGGCACCGTGAACAA
CCACCACTTCAAGTGCACATCCGAGGGCGAAGGCAAGCCCTACGAGGGCACCCAGACCATGAGAATCAAG
GTCGTCGAGGGCGGCCCTCTCCCCTTCGCCTTCGACATCCTGGCTACCAGCTTCATGTACGGCAGCAGAA
CCTTCATCAAGCACCCTCCGGGCATCCCCGACTTCTTTAAGCAGTCCTTCCCTGAGGGCTTCACATGGGA
GAGAGTCACCACATACGAAGACGGGGGCGTGCTGACCGCTACCCAGGACACCAGCCTCCAGGACGGCTGC
CTCATCTACAACGTCAAGGTTAGAGGGGTGAACTTCCCAGCCAACGGCCCTGTGATGCAGAAGAAAACAC
TCGGCTGGGAGGCCTCCACCGAGACGATGTACCCTGCTGACGGAGGACTGGAAGGCGCATGTGACATGGC
TCTGAAGCTCGTGGGAGGAGGACACCTGATCTGCAACCTTGAGACAACATACAGATCCAAGAAACCCGCT
ACGAACCTCAAGATGCCCGGCGTCTACAACGTGGACCACAGACTGGAAAGAATCAAGGAGGCCGACGATG
AGACATACGTCGAGCAGCACGAGGTGGCTGTGGCCAGATACTCTACTGGTGGCGCTGGTGATGGAGGTAA
ATAAGAATTCGATATCAAGCTTATCGATAATCAACCTCTGGATTACAAAATTTGTGAAAGATTGACTGGT
ATTCTTAACTATGTTGCTCCTTTTACGCTATGTGGATACGCTGCTTTAATGCCTTTGTATCATGCTATTG
CTTCCCGTATGGCTTTCATTTTCTCCTCCTTGTATAAATCCTGGTTGCTGTCTCTTTATGAGGAGTTGTG
GCCCGTTGTCAGGCAACGTGGCGTGGTGTGCACTGTGTTTGCTGACGCAACCCCCACTGGTTGGGGCATT
GCCACCACCTGTCAGCTCCTTTCCGGGACTTTCGCTTTCCCCCTCCCTATTGCCACGGCGGAACTCATCG
CCGCCTGCCTTGCCCGCTGCTGGACAGGGGCTCGGCTGTTGGGCACTGACAATTCCGTGGTGTTGTCGGG
GAAATCATCGTCCTTTCCTTGGCTGCTCGCCTGTGTTGCCACCTGGATTCTGCGCGGGACGTCCTTCTGC
TACGTCCCTTCGGCCCTCAATCCAGCGGACCTTCCTTCCCGCGGCCTGCTGCCGGCTCTGCGGCCTCTTC
CGCGTCTTCGCCTTCGCCCTCAGACGAGTCGGATCTCCCTTTGGGCCGCCTCCCCGCATCGATACCGTCG
ACCCGGGCGGCCGCTTCGAGCAGACATGATAAGATACATTGATGAGTTTGGACAAACCACAACTAGAATG
CAGTGAAAAAAATGCTTTATTTGTGAAATTTGTGATGCTATTGCTTTATTTGTAACCATTATAAGCTGCA
ATAAACAAGTTAACAACAACAATTGCATTCATTTTATGTTTCAGGTTCAGGGGGAGATGTGGGAGGTTTT
TTAAAGCAAGTAAAACCTCTACAAATGTGGTAAAATCGATAAGGATCTTCCTAGAGCATGGCTACGTAGA
TAAGTAGCATGGCGGGTTAATCATTAACTACAAGGAACCCCTAGTGATGGAGTTGGCCACTCCCTCTCTG
CGCGCTCGCTCGCTCACTGAGGCCGGGCGACCAAAGGTCGCCCGACGCCCGGGCTTTGCCCGGGCGGCCT
CAGTGAGCGAGCGAGCGCGCAGCTGCATTAATGAATCGGCCAACGCGCGGGGAGAGGCGGTTTGCGTATT
GGGCGCTCTTCCGCTTCCTCGCTCACTGACTCGCTGCGCTCGGTCGTTCGGCTGCGGCGAGCGGTATCAG
CTCACTCAAAGGCGGTAATACGGTTATCCACAGAATCAGGGGATAACGCAGGAAAGAACATGTGAGCAAA
AGGCCAGCAAAAGGCCAGGAACCGTAAAAAGGCCGCGTTGCTGGCGTTTTTCCATAGGCTCCGCCCCCCT
GACGAGCATCACAAAAATCGACGCTCAAGTCAGAGGTGGCGAAACCCGACAGGACTATAAAGATACCAGG
CGTTTCCCCCTGGAAGCTCCCTCGTGCGCTCTCCTGTTCCGACCCTGCCGCTTACCGGATACCTGTCCGC
CTTTCTCCCTTCGGGAAGCGTGGCGCTTTCTCATAGCTCACGCTGTAGGTATCTCAGTTCGGTGTAGGTC
GTTCGCTCCAAGCTGGGCTGTGTGCACGAACCCCCCGTTCAGCCCGACCGCTGCGCCTTATCCGGTAACT
ATCGTCTTGAGTCCAACCCGGTAAGACACGACTTATCGCCACTGGCAGCAGCCACTGGTAACAGGATTAG
CAGAGCGAGGTATGTAGGCGGTGCTACAGAGTTCTTGAAGTGGTGGCCTAACTACGGCTACACTAGAAGA
ACAGTATTTGGTATCTGCGCTCTGCTGAAGCCAGTTACCTTCGGAAAAAGAGTTGGTAGCTCTTGATCCG
GCAAACAAACCACCGCTGGTAGCGGTGGTTTTTTTGTTTGCAAGCAGCAGATTACGCGCAGAAAAAAAGG
ATCTCAAGAAGATCCTTTGATCTTTTCTACGGGGTCTGACGCTCAGTGGAACGAAAACTCACGTTAAGGG
ATTTTGGTCATGAGATTATCAAAAAGGATCTTCACCTAGATCCTTTTAAATTAAAAATGAAGTTTTAAAT
CAATCTAAAGTATATATGAGTAAACTTGGTCTGACAGTTACCAATGCTTAATCAGTGAGGCACCTATCTC
AGCGATCTGTCTATTTCGTTCATCCATAGTTGCCTGACTCCCCGTCGTGTAGATAACTACGATACGGGAG
GGCTTACCATCTGGCCCCAGTGCTGCAATGATACCGCGAGACCCACGCTCACCGGCTCCAGATTTATCAG
CAATAAACCAGCCAGCCGGAAGGGCCGAGCGCAGAAGTGGTCCTGCAACTTTATCCGCCTCCATCCAGTC
TATTAATTGTTGCCGGGAAGCTAGAGTAAGTAGTTCGCCAGTTAATAGTTTGCGCAACGTTGTTGCCATT
GCTACAGGCATCGTGGTGTCACGCTCGTCGTTTGGTATGGCTTCATTCAGCTCCGGTTCCCAACGATCAA
GGCGAGTTACATGATCCCCCATGTTGTGCAAAAAAGCGGTTAGCTCCTTCGGTCCTCCGATCGTTGTCAG
AAGTAAGTTGGCCGCAGTGTTATCACTCATGGTTATGGCAGCACTGCATAATTCTCTTACTGTCATGCCA
TCCGTAAGATGCTTTTCTGTGACTGGTGAGTACTCAACCAAGTCATTCTGAGAATAGTGTATGCGGCGAC
CGAGTTGCTCTTGCCCGGCGTCAATACGGGATAATACCGCGCCACATAGCAGAACTTTAAAAGTGCTCAT
CATTGGAAAACGTTCTTCGGGGCGAAAACTCTCAAGGATCTTACCGCTGTTGAGATCCAGTTCGATGTAA
CCCACTCGTGCACCCAACTGATCTTCAGCATCTTTTACTTTCACCAGCGTTTCTGGGTGAGCAAAAACAG
GAAGGCAAAATGCCGCAAAAAAGGGAATAAGGGCGACACGGAAATGTTGAATACTCATACTCTTCCTTTT
TCAATATTATTGAAGCATTTATCAGGGTTATTGTCTCATGAGCGGATACATATTTGAATGTATTTAGAAA
AATAAACAAATAGGGGTTCCGCGCACATTTCCCCGAAAAGTGCCACCTAAATTGTAAGCGTTAATATTTT
GTTAAAATTCGCGTTAAATTTTTGTTAAATCAGCTCATTTTTTAACCAATAGGCCGAAATCGGCAAAATC
CCTTATAAATCAAAAGAATAGACCGAGATAGGGT
[37 nt withheld, positions 5285-5321]
AAAGAACGTGGACTCCAACGTCAAAGG
[49 nt withheld, positions 5349-5397]
T
[91 nt withheld, positions 5399-5489]
G
[124 nt withheld, positions 5491-5614]
CCCATTCGCCATTCAGGCTGCGCAACTGTTGGGAAGGGCGATCGGTGCGGGCCTCTTCGCTATTACGCCA
GCTGCGCGCTCGCTCGCTCACTGAGGCCGCCCGGGCAAAGCCCGGGCGTCGGGCGACCTTTGGTCGCCCG
GCCTCAGTGAGCGAGCGAGCGCGCAGAGAGGGAGTGGCCAACTCCATCACTAGGGGTTCCTTGTAGTTAA
TGATTAACCCGCCATGCTACT
