Features (pLannotate 1.2.2; 18 found; start..end, strand, type, name):
     31..279     +  enhancer       CMV enhancer (fragment): human cytomegalovirus immediate early enhancer
    281..558     +  promoter       chicken β-actin promoter: No description available
    559..694     +  intron         hybrid intron (fragment): hybrid between chicken β-actin (CBA) and minute virus of mice (MMV) introns (Gray et al., 2011)
    783..913     +  intron         chimeric intron (fragment): chimera between introns from chicken β-actin and rabbit β-globin
    911..973     +  CDS            HBB (fragment): HBB_LEPEU - Experimental evidence at protein level: Swiss-Prot protein existence level 1. Involved in oxygen transport from the lung to the various peripheral tissues. From Lepus europaeus (European hare).
    985..1350    +  CDS            iLov: iLov is a multistate cyan fluorescent protein published in 2008, derived from Broad host range vector vector pCVD060. It requires the cofactor flavin for fluorescence.
   1408..2103    +  CDS            FusionRed: FusionRed is a basic (constitutively fluorescent) red fluorescent protein published in 2012, derived from Entacmaea quadricolor. It has low acid sensitivity.
   2107..2131    +  misc_feature   MCS (fragment): pBluescript multiple cloning site
   2131..2719    +  misc_feature   WPRE: woodchuck hepatitis virus posttranscriptional regulatory element
   2762..2883    -  polyA_signal   SV40 poly(A) signal: SV40 polyadenylation signal
   2906..2974    -  CDS            large T antigen (fragment): large T antigen from SV40 (simian virus 40)
   3045..3102    +  repeat_region  AAV2 ITR (fragment): inverted terminal repeat of adeno-associated virus serotype 2 inverted
   3262..3850    -  rep_origin     ori: high-copy-number ColE1/pMB1/pBR322/pUC origin of replication
   4021..4881    -  CDS            AmpR: β-lactamase; bla; confers resistance to ampicillin, carbenicillin, and related antibiotics
   4882..4986    -  promoter       AmpR promoter: bla
   5039..5467    -  rep_origin     f1 ori (sequence partly withheld): f1 bacteriophage origin of replication; arrow indicates direction of (+) strand synthesis
   5472..5541    -  CDS            lacZα (fragment): LacZα fragment of β-galactosidase; lacZ fragment
   5536..5668    -  repeat_region  AAV2 ITR (fragment): inverted terminal repeat of adeno-associated virus serotype 2 inverted
>Addgene plasmid #188732 | pAAV-CAG-miniGFP1-P2A-FusionRed | addgene full sequence | sequence record 377333 | Addgene NGS Result
TATCTACGTAGCCATGCTCTAGGAAGAGTACCATTGACGTCAATAATGACGTATGTTCCCATAGTAACGC
CAATAGGGACTTTCCATTGACGTCAATGGGTGGAGTATTTACGGTAAACTGCCCACTTGGCAGTACATCA
AGTGTATCATATGCCAAGTACGCCCCCTATTGACGTCAATGACGGTAAATGGCCCGCCTGGCATTATGCC
CAGTACATGACCTTATGGGACTTTCCTACTTGGCAGTACATCTACGTATTAGTCATCGCTATTACCATGG
TCGAGGTGAGCCCCACGTTCTGCTTCACTCTCCCCATCTCCCCCCCCTCCCCACCCCCAATTTTGTATTT
ATTTATTTTTTAATTATTTTGTGCAGCGATGGGGGCGGGGGGGGGGGGGGGGCGCGCGCCAGGCGGGGCG
GGGCGGGGCGAGGGGCGGGGCGGGGCGAGGCGGAGAGGTGCGGCGGCAGCCAATCAGAGCGGCGCGCTCC
GAAAGTTTCCTTTTATGGCGAGGCGGCGGCGGCGGCGGCCCTATAAAAAGCGAAGCGCGCGGCGGGCGGG
AGTCGCTGCGCGCTGCCTTCGCCCCGTGCCCCGCTCCGCCGCCGCCTCGCGCCGCCCGCCCCGGCTCTGA
CTGACCGCGTTACTCCCACAGGTGAGCGGGCGGGACGGCCCTTCTCCTCCGGGCTGTAATTAGCGCTTGG
TTTAATGACGGCTTGTTTCTTTTCTGTGGCTGCGTGAAAGCCTTGAGGGGCTCCGGGAGGGCCCTTTGTG
CGGGGGGAGCGGCTCGGGGCTGTCCGCGGGGGGACGGCTGCCTTCGGGGGGGACGGGGCAGGGCGGGGTT
CGGCTTCTGGCGTGTGACCGGCGGCTCTAGAGCCTCTGCTAACCATGTTCATGCCTTCTTCTTTTTCCTA
CAGCTCCTGGGCAACGTGCTGGTTATTGTGCTGTCTCATCATTTTGGCAAAGAATTGGATCCGGTACCGC
CACCATGGAGAAGTCCTTTGTGATTACAGACCCATGGCTGCCCGACTACCCTATTATTTCCGCTAGTGAC
GGATTCCTGGAGCTGACCGAGTATTCTCGGGAGGAAATCATGGGAAGGAACGCACGCTTCCTGCAGGGAC
CCGAGACTGACCAGGCCACCGTGCAGAAGATCCGGGACGCTATTCGAGATCGGAGACCTACCACAGTCCA
GCTGATCAACTACACAAAGAGCGGCAAGAAGTTCTGGAATCTGTTGCACCTGCAGCCTGTGTTTGACGGA
AAAGGCGGGCTGCAATATTTTATTGGAGTGCAGCTGGTCGGCTCCGATCATGTCCGACCGGTTCACGTGG
GAAGTGGGGCTACAAACTTCTCACTGCTGAAACAGGCCGGGGATGTGGAGGAAAACCCAGGACCACACGT
GACTAGTATGGTGAGCGAGCTGATTAAGGAGAACATGCCCATGAAGCTGTACATGGAGGGCACCGTGAAC
AACCACCACTTCAAGTGCACATCCGAGGGCGAAGGCAAGCCCTACGAGGGCACCCAGACCATGAGAATCA
AGGTCGTCGAGGGCGGCCCTCTCCCCTTCGCCTTCGACATCCTGGCTACCAGCTTCATGTACGGCAGCAG
AACCTTCATCAAGCACCCTCCGGGCATCCCCGACTTCTTTAAGCAGTCCTTCCCTGAGGGCTTCACATGG
GAGAGAGTCACCACATACGAAGACGGGGGCGTGCTGACCGCTACCCAGGACACCAGCCTCCAGGACGGCT
GCCTCATCTACAACGTCAAGGTTAGAGGGGTGAACTTCCCAGCCAACGGCCCTGTGATGCAGAAGAAAAC
ACTCGGCTGGGAGGCCTCCACCGAGACGATGTACCCTGCTGACGGAGGACTGGAAGGCGCATGTGACATG
GCTCTGAAGCTCGTGGGAGGAGGACACCTGATCTGCAACCTTGAGACAACATACAGATCCAAGAAACCCG
CTACGAACCTCAAGATGCCCGGCGTCTACAACGTGGACCACAGACTGGAAAGAATCAAGGAGGCCGACGA
TGAGACATACGTCGAGCAGCACGAGGTGGCTGTGGCCAGATACTCTACTGGTGGCGCTGGTGATGGAGGT
AAATAAGAATTCGATATCAAGCTTATCGATAATCAACCTCTGGATTACAAAATTTGTGAAAGATTGACTG
GTATTCTTAACTATGTTGCTCCTTTTACGCTATGTGGATACGCTGCTTTAATGCCTTTGTATCATGCTAT
TGCTTCCCGTATGGCTTTCATTTTCTCCTCCTTGTATAAATCCTGGTTGCTGTCTCTTTATGAGGAGTTG
TGGCCCGTTGTCAGGCAACGTGGCGTGGTGTGCACTGTGTTTGCTGACGCAACCCCCACTGGTTGGGGCA
TTGCCACCACCTGTCAGCTCCTTTCCGGGACTTTCGCTTTCCCCCTCCCTATTGCCACGGCGGAACTCAT
CGCCGCCTGCCTTGCCCGCTGCTGGACAGGGGCTCGGCTGTTGGGCACTGACAATTCCGTGGTGTTGTCG
GGGAAATCATCGTCCTTTCCTTGGCTGCTCGCCTGTGTTGCCACCTGGATTCTGCGCGGGACGTCCTTCT
GCTACGTCCCTTCGGCCCTCAATCCAGCGGACCTTCCTTCCCGCGGCCTGCTGCCGGCTCTGCGGCCTCT
TCCGCGTCTTCGCCTTCGCCCTCAGACGAGTCGGATCTCCCTTTGGGCCGCCTCCCCGCATCGATACCGT
CGACCCGGGCGGCCGCTTCGAGCAGACATGATAAGATACATTGATGAGTTTGGACAAACCACAACTAGAA
TGCAGTGAAAAAAATGCTTTATTTGTGAAATTTGTGATGCTATTGCTTTATTTGTAACCATTATAAGCTG
CAATAAACAAGTTAACAACAACAATTGCATTCATTTTATGTTTCAGGTTCAGGGGGAGATGTGGGAGGTT
TTTTAAAGCAAGTAAAACCTCTACAAATGTGGTAAAATCGATAAGGATCTTCCTAGAGCATGGCTACGTA
GATAAGTAGCATGGCGGGTTAATCATTAACTACAAGGAACCCCTAGTGATGGAGTTGGCCACTCCCTCTC
TGCGCGCTCGCTCGCTCACTGACTCGCTGCGCTCGGTCGTTCGGCTGCGGCGAGCGGTATCAGCTCACTC
AAAGGCGGTAATACGGTTATCCACAGAATCAGGGGATAACGCAGGAAAGAACATGTGAGCAAAAGGCCAG
CAAAAGGCCAGGAACCGTAAAAAGGCCGCGTTGCTGGCGTTTTTCCATAGGCTCCGCCCCCCTGACGAGC
ATCACAAAAATCGACGCTCAAGTCAGAGGTGGCGAAACCCGACAGGACTATAAAGATACCAGGCGTTTCC
CCCTGGAAGCTCCCTCGTGCGCTCTCCTGTTCCGACCCTGCCGCTTACCGGATACCTGTCCGCCTTTCTC
CCTTCGGGAAGCGTGGCGCTTTCTCATAGCTCACGCTGTAGGTATCTCAGTTCGGTGTAGGTCGTTCGCT
CCAAGCTGGGCTGTGTGCACGAACCCCCCGTTCAGCCCGACCGCTGCGCCTTATCCGGTAACTATCGTCT
TGAGTCCAACCCGGTAAGACACGACTTATCGCCACTGGCAGCAGCCACTGGTAACAGGATTAGCAGAGCG
AGGTATGTAGGCGGTGCTACAGAGTTCTTGAAGTGGTGGCCTAACTACGGCTACACTAGAAGAACAGTAT
TTGGTATCTGCGCTCTGCTGAAGCCAGTTACCTTCGGAAAAAGAGTTGGTAGCTCTTGATCCGGCAAACA
AACCACCGCTGGTAGCGGTGGTTTTTTTGTTTGCAAGCAGCAGATTACGCGCAGAAAAAAAGGATCTCAA
GAAGATCCTTTGATCTTTTCTACGGGGTCTGACGCTCAGTGGAACGAAAACTCACGTTAAGGGATTTTGG
TCATGAGATTATCAAAAAGGATCTTCACCTAGATCCTTTTAAATTAAAAATGAAGTTTTAAATCAATCTA
AAGTATATATGAGTAAACTTGGTCTGACAGTTACCAATGCTTAATCAGTGAGGCACCTATCTCAGCGATC
TGTCTATTTCGTTCATCCATAGTTGCCTGACTCCCCGTCGTGTAGATAACTACGATACGGGAGGGCTTAC
CATCTGGCCCCAGTGCTGCAATGATACCGCGAGACCCACGCTCACCGGCTCCAGATTTATCAGCAATAAA
CCAGCCAGCCGGAAGGGCCGAGCGCAGAAGTGGTCCTGCAACTTTATCCGCCTCCATCCAGTCTATTAAT
TGTTGCCGGGAAGCTAGAGTAAGTAGTTCGCCAGTTAATAGTTTGCGCAACGTTGTTGCCATTGCTACAG
GCATCGTGGTGTCACGCTCGTCGTTTGGTATGGCTTCATTCAGCTCCGGTTCCCAACGATCAAGGCGAGT
TACATGATCCCCCATGTTGTGCAAAAAAGCGGTTAGCTCCTTCGGTCCTCCGATCGTTGTCAGAAGTAAG
TTGGCCGCAGTGTTATCACTCATGGTTATGGCAGCACTGCATAATTCTCTTACTGTCATGCCATCCGTAA
GATGCTTTTCTGTGACTGGTGAGTACTCAACCAAGTCATTCTGAGAATAGTGTATGCGGCGACCGAGTTG
CTCTTGCCCGGCGTCAATACGGGATAATACCGCGCCACATAGCAGAACTTTAAAAGTGCTCATCATTGGA
AAACGTTCTTCGGGGCGAAAACTCTCAAGGATCTTACCGCTGTTGAGATCCAGTTCGATGTAACCCACTC
GTGCACCCAACTGATCTTCAGCATCTTTTACTTTCACCAGCGTTTCTGGGTGAGCAAAAACAGGAAGGCA
AAATGCCGCAAAAAAGGGAATAAGGGCGACACGGAAATGTTGAATACTCATACTCTTCCTTTTTCAATAT
TATTGAAGCATTTATCAGGGTTATTGTCTCATGAGCGGATACATATTTGAATGTATTTAGAAAAATAAAC
AAATAGGGGTTCCGCGCACATTTCCCCGAAAAGTGCCACCTAAATTGTAAGCGTTAATATTTTGTTAAAA
TTCGCGTTAAATTTTTGTTAAATCAGCTCATTTTTTAACCAATAGGCCGAAATCGGCAAAATCCCTTATA
AATCAAAAGAATAGACCGAGATAGGGT
[37 nt withheld, positions 5138-5174]
AAAGAACGTGGACTCCAACGTCAAAGG
[49 nt withheld, positions 5202-5250]
T
[91 nt withheld, positions 5252-5342]
G
[124 nt withheld, positions 5344-5467]
CCCATTCGCCATTCAGGCTGCGCAACTGTTGGGAAGGGCGATCGGTGCGGGCCTCTTCGCTATTACGCCA
GCTGCGCGCTCGCTCGCTCACTGAGGCCGCCCGGGCAAAGCCCGGGCGTCGGGCGACCTTTGGTCGCCCG
GCCTCAGTGAGCGAGCGAGCGCGCAGAGAGGGAGTGGCCAACTCCATCACTAGGGGTTCCTTGTAGTTAA
TGATTAACCCGCCATGCTACT
